>Addgene plasmid #158807 | JGI_018259 | addgene full sequence | sequence record 316101 | Addgene NGS Result
GCAACGCAAAATGCTGAATTTAGCAGGCAAGTTTCCTGATAAAGGGCCCTGTGAGTGCGACATTCGACGC
GCGAAAGCGAGTTGACGGCGCCCGAAATTTTCTTAGAGTTCGTTCAAGCTTCGGTTTCGGGGAGCCGCTA
AGGGATGCGGACCCAGCCGGGTAAGTCGCCGGGAACTATGGAATAATCCTAATTTCTGTGCGGCAGGCGC
GAGCTGCCGGAGCGAATATCATCCCTGTCGCAAACAGCAGGTCAATCAACGGTGGGTAGCGGGCTGCTAT
CCAGCGGCGGATAAGACTTGTCGGAGGAATCCTCTAGAAATAATTTTGTTTAACTTTAAGAAGGAGATAT
ACCGTGCTGACCTTCGGCTGCATGCGGAGGGAACGCCCCGCTATCTGTGCGGCCGGGGGGGAGCTGGCCT
CTTCGGGACCCGCGCGGATCGACTCCCTCCCGGCGCCGGGCGCGGCGGCCGTCCCGGACGTCGACTGGCC
GACCTACGGCGGCAACGACGCCGGCCAGCGGTACTCGCTGCTCGCCCAGATCGACTCCGGCAATGTCCGC
CGGCTCGTCCCGGTCTGCCTGCACCGCGCCCAGGTCGGTCTGGAAACGCAGCAGAGCACCCCCGTCGTCG
ATGGTGACGCCCTCCTCTATACCCTCCCCTACGATGTGGTCGTGGCCATGGACCCCCGGACCGGCCGGGA
ATTGTGGCGCTACACGCCGAGGCTGGCCCGGGACTCCCTGGTGCTGTGCTGCGGCCCCCACAATCGCGGA
GTGGCCGTGGACGGCGCGCGCGTGTACCTCGCCACACTCGATGCGCGACTGGTGGCCCTTGACCGTCGCA
CGGGTGCGGTGGCGTGGGAGGTGCGGGTCGCCGAGCCGATGAAGGGCTACAGCTTCACCGCGGCGCCGCT
GCTGGCCGACGGCAAGGTGATCCTCGGCACTGCCGGAGGCGAATTCGGCATCCGAGGTTGGGTCGACGCC
TACGACGCGGGCACGGGGCAGCGCGCCTGGCGCTTCTACACGGTGCCCTCCCCAGACGAGGGCGGCTGGT
GGGGCCGCTGGGCCGCCACCACGCCAGACGGCGAGGACCTGCATCGCGATCTGGCCCGGGAGCGCGCCGA
TTCGGCTCGGTACGCGGATGCGTGGCGCACAGGCGGCGGACCCGTGTGGATGACCCCGGCGTTCGACGCC
GCGCTCGGCCTGGTGTTTATCGGGATCGGCAATCCCGCCCCCGATATCGACGAAAGCAAGCGCCCCGGCG
ATAACCTCTACACGAGTTCGATCGCGGCCCTCGACGTGCGAACCGGGGCCCTGAAGTGGTATCATCAGCT
GGTGCCGCACGACCGGTGGGACTACGACGCCGCGAACCCGGTGGTGCTCCTCGATGCCACCGTAAACGGC
GCCACCGTCCCGGCTATCGCCCACGCAGGCAAGGCGGGCTGGGTGCATGTGTTGGATCGCCGCGATGGCC
GCCGACTGGTGCGGACCGAGGCCCTGGTGCCCCAGAAGAATCTCTTCATGTCCGCGACGGCGGAGGGCAT
CGAGGTCGCGCCCGGCGGCCATGGCGGCGCAAACTGGGCCCCGTCGGCTTATAGCCCGCGGACCCGTCTG
ATGTACGTGCTGGCCAACCACGAGCCCTCAGTGTTCAAACTCGTCCCCGCCCCCCTCTCGCAGGGCGCGC
AGTGGTTCGGCGGGGAGATGACGGTGGCGAACCGCGGCCGCGGCGCGTTCGGCCGCCTCAACGCGGTGGA
TCCCTCCACCGGCAAGATCCGCTGGCAGCTCACCGAGAAGAACCTGAAAAACTACAGCGGGGGTACGCTC
GCGACGGCGGGAGACCTCGTGTTCTTTGGCGACGCGGATGGCTATCTCAACGCCGTCGATGCCCGCAGCG
GCGCCCGGCTCTGGCGTCACTGGACGGGGCGACCGAGCATCGACGCCGCCCCGATGACGTTCAGTCGGGG
TGGCCGCCAGTACGTCGCCATCGCGACCCAGGGCGCGCTGGTGGCCTTCACCCTCCGCGCCGAAAACCTC
TATTTTCAGGGACATCATCACCATCACCATCACCACTGACAGCTATGACCATGATTACGCCAAGCTTGCA
TGCCTGCAGGTCGACTCTAGAGGATCCCCGGGTACCGAGCTCGAATTCACTGGCCGTCGTTTTACAACGT
CGTGACTGGGAAAACCCTGGCGTTACCCAACTTAATCGCCTTGCAGCACATCCCCCTTTCGCCAGCTGGC
GTAATAGCGAAGAGGCCCGCACCGATCGCCCTTCCCAACAGTTGCGCAGCCTGAATGGCGAATGGCGCCT
GATGCGGTATTTTCTCCTTACGCATCTGTGCGGTATTTCACACCGCATATGGTGCACTCTCAGTACAATC
TGCTCTGATGCCGCATAGTTAAGCCAGCCCCGACACCCGCCAACACCCGCTGACGCGCCCTGACGGGCTT
GTATGCTCCCGGCATCCGCTTACAGACAAGCTGTGACCGTCTCCGGGAGCTGCATGTGTCAGAGGTTTTC
ACCGTCATCACCGAAACGCGCGAGACGAAAGGGCCTCGTGATACGCCTATTTTTATAGGTTAATGTCATG
ATAATAATGGTTTCTTAGCACCCTTTCTCGGTCCTTCAACGTTCCTGACAACGAGCCTCCTTTTCGCCAA
TCCATCGACAATCACCGCGAGTCCCTGCTCGAACGCTGCGTCCGGACCGGCTTCGTCGAAGGCGTCTATC
GCGGCCCGCAACAGCGGCGAGAGCGGAGCCTGTTCAACGGTGCCGCCGCGCTCGCCGGCATCGCTGTCGC
CGGCCTGCTCCTCAAGCACGGCCCCAACAGTGAAGTAGCTGATTGTCATCAGCGCATTGACGGCGTCCCC
GGCCGAAAAACCCGCCTCGCAGAGGAAGCGAAGCTGCGCGTCGGCCGTTTCCATCTGCGGTGCGCCCGGT
CGCGTGCCGGCATGGATGCGCGCGCCATCGCGGTAGGCGAGCAGCGCCTGCCTGAAGCTGCGGGCATTCC
CGATCAGAAATGAGCGCCAGTCGTCGTCGGCTCTCGGCACCGAATGCGTATGATTCTCCGCCAGCATGGC
TTCGGCCAGTGCGTCGAGCAGCGCCCGCTTGTTCCTGAAGTGCCAGTAAAGCGCCGGCTGCTGAACCCCC
AACCGTTCCGCCAGTTTGCGTGTCGTCAGACCGTCTACGCCGACCTCGTTCAACAGGTCCAGGGCGGCAC
GGATCACTGTATTCGGCTGCAACTTTGTCATGCTTGACACTTTATCACTGATAAACATAATATGTCCACC
AACTTATCAGTGATAAAGAATCCGCGCGTTCAATCGGACCAGCGGAGGCTGGTCCGGAGGCCAGACGTGA
AACCCAACATACCCCTGATCGTAATTCTGAGCACTGTCGCGCTCGACGCTGTCGGCATCGGCCTGATTAT
GCCGGTGCTGCCGGGCCTCCTGCGCGATCTGGTTCACTCGAACGACGTCACCGCCCACTATGGCATTCTG
CTGGCGCTGTATGCGTTGGTGCAATTTGCCTGCGCACCTGTGCTGGGCGCGCTGTCGGATCGTTTCGGGC
GGCGGCCAATCTTGCTCGTCTCGCTGGCCGGCGCCACTGTCGACTACGCCATCATGGCGACAGCGCCTTT
CCTTTGGGTTCTCTATATCGGGCGGATCGTGGCCGGCATCACCGGGGCGACTGGGGCGGTAGCCGGCGCT
TATATTGCCGATATCACTGATGGCGATGAGCGCGCGCGGCACTTCGGCTTCATGAGCGCCTGTTTCGGGT
TCGGGATGGTCGCGGGACCTGTGCTCGGTGGGCTGATGGGCGGTTTCTCCCCCCACGCTCCGTTCTTCGC
CGCGGCAGCCTTGAACGGCCTCAATTTCCTGACGGGCTGTTTCCTTTTGCCGGAGTCGCACAAAGGCGAA
CGCCGGCCGTTACGCCGGGAGGCTCTCAACCCGCTCGCTTCGTTCCGGTGGGCCCGGGGCATGACCGTCG
TCGCCGCCCTGATGGCGGTCTTCTTCATCATGCAACTTGTCGGACAGGTGCCGGCCGCGCTTTGGGTCAT
TTTCGGCGAGGATCGCTTTCACTGGGACGCGACCACGATCGGCATTTCGCTTGCCGCATTTGGCATTCTG
CATTCACTCGCCCAGGCAATGATCACCGGCCCTGTAGCCGCCCGGCTCGGCGAAAGGCGGGCACTCATGC
TCGGAATGATTGCCGACGGCACAGGCTACATCCTGCTTGCCTTCGCGACACGGGGATGGATGGCGTTCCC
GATCATGGTCCTGCTTGCTTCGGGTGGCATCGGAATGCCGGCGCTGCAAGCAATGTTGTCCAGGCAGGTG
GATGAGGAACGTCAGGGGCAGCTGCAAGGCTCACTGGCGGCGCTCACCAGCCTGACCTCGATCGTCGGAC
CCCTCCTCTTCACGGCGATCTATGCGGCTTCTATAACAACGTGGAACGGGTGGGCATGGATTGCAGGCGC
TGCCCTCTACTTGCTCTGCCTGCCGGCGCTGCGTCGCGGGCTTTGGAGCGGCGCAGGGCAACGAGCCGAT
CGCTGATCGTGGAAACGATAGGCCTATGCCATGCGGGTCAAGGCGACTTCCGGCAAGCTATACGCGCCCT
AGAATTGTCAATTTTAATCCTCTGTTTATCGGCAGTTCGTAGAGCGCGCCGTGCGTCCCGAGCGATACTG
AGCGAAGCAAGTGCGTCGAGCAGTGCCCGCTTGTTCCTGAAATGCCAGTAAAGCGCTGGCTGCTGAACCC
CCAGCCGGAACTGACCCCACAAGGCCCTAGCGTTTGCAATGCACCAGGTCATCATTGACCCAGGCGTGTT
CCACCAGGCCGCTGCCTCGCAACTCTTCGCAGGCTTCGCCGACCTGCTCGCGCCACTTCTTCACGCGGGT
GGAATCCGATCCGCACATGAGGCGGAAGGTTTCCAGCTTGAGCGGGTACGGCTCCCGGTGCGAGCTGAAA
TAGTCGAACATCCGTCGGGCCGTCGGCGACAGCTTGCGGTACTTCTCCCATATGAATTTCGTGTAGTGGT
CGCCAGCAAACAGCACGACGATTTCCTCGTCGATCAGGACCTGGCAACGGGACGTTTTCTTGCCACGGTC
CAGGACGCGGAAGCGGTGCAGCAGCGACACCGATTCCAGGTGCCCAACGCGGTCGGACGTGAAGCCCATC
GCCGTCGCCTGTAGGCGCGACAGGCATTCCTCGGCCTTCGTGTAATACCGGCCATTGATCGACCAGCCCA
GGTCCTGGCAAAGCTCGTAGAACGTGAAGGTGATCGGCTCGCCGATAGGGGTGCGCTTCGCGTACTCCAA
CACCTGCTGCCACACCAGTTCGTCATCGTCGGCCCGCAGCTCGACGCCGGTGTAGGTGATCTTCACGTCC
TTGTTGACGTGGAAAATGACCTTGTTTTGCAGCGCCTCGCGCGGGATTTTCTTGTTGCGCGTGGTGAACA
GGGCAGAGCGGGCCGTGTCGTTTGGCATCGCTCGCATCGTGTCCGGCCACGGCGCAATATCGAACAAGGA
AAGCTGCATTTCCTTGATCTGCTGCTTCGTGTGTTTCAGCAACGCGGCCTGCTTGGCCTCGCTGACCTGT
TTTGCCAGGTCCTCGCCGGCGGTTTTTCGCTTCTTGGTCGTCATAGTTCCTCGCGTGTCGATGGTCATCG
ACTTCGCCAAACCTGCCGCCTCCTGTTCGAGACGACGCGAACGCTCCACGGCGGCCGATGGCGCGGGCAG
GGCAGGGGGAGCCAGTTGCACGCTGTCGCGCTCGATCTTGGCCGTAGCTTGCTGGACCATCGAGCCGACG
GACTGGAAGGTTTCGCGGGGCGCACGCATGACGGTGCGGCTTGCGATGGTTTCGGCATCCTCGGCGGAAA
ACCCCGCGTCGATCAGTTCTTGCCTGTATGCCTTCCGGTCAAACGTCCGATTCATTCACCCTCCTTGCGG
GATTGCCCCGACTCACGCCGGGGCAATGTGCCCTTATTCCTGATTTGACCCGCCTGGTGCCTTGGTGTCC
AGATAATCCACCTTATCGGCAATGAAGTCGGTCCCGTAGACCGTCTGGCCGTCCTTCTCGTACTTGGTAT
TCCGAATCTTGCCCTGCACGAATACCAGCTCCGCGAAGTCGCTCTTCTTGATGGAGCGCATGGGGACGTG
CTTGGCAATCACGCGCACCCCCCGGCCGTTTTAGCGGCTAAAAAAGTCATGGCTCTGCCCTCGGGCGGAC
CACGCCCATCATGACCTTGCCAAGCTCGTCCTGCTTCTCTTCGATCTTCGCCAGCAGGGCGAGGATCGTG
GCATCACCGAACCGCGCCGTGCGCGGGTCGTCGGTGAGCCAGAGTTTCAGCAGGCCGCCCAGGCGGCCCA
GGTCGCCATTGATGCGGGCCAGCTCGCGGACGTGCTCATAGTCCACGACGCCCGTGATTTTGTAGCCCTG
GCCGACGGCCAGCAGGTAGGCCTACAGGCTCATGCCGGCCGCCGCCGCCTTTTCCTCAATCGCTCTTCGT
TCGTCTGGAAGGCAGTACACCTTGATAGGTGGGCTGCCCTTCCTGGTTGGCTTGGTTTCATCAGCCATCC
GCTTGCCCTCATCTGTTACGCCGGCGGTAGCCGGCCAGCCTCGCAGAGCAGGATTCCCGTTGAGCACCGC
CAGGTGCGAATAAGGGACAGTGAAGAAGGAACACCCGCTCGCGGGTGGGCCTACTTCACCTATCCTGCCC
GGCTGACGCCGTTGGATACACCAAGGAAAGTCTACACGAACCCTTTGGCAAAATCCTGTATATCGTGCGA
AAAAGGATGGATATACCGAAAAAATCGCTATAATGACCCCGAAGCAGGGTTATGCAGCGGAAAAGATCCG
TCGACCCTTTCCGACGCTCACCGGGCTGGTTGCCCTCGCCGCTGGGCTGGCGGCCGTCTATGGCCCTGCA
AACGCGCCAGAAACGCCGTCGAAGCCGTGTGCGAGACACCGCGGCCGCCGGCGTTGTGGATACCTCGCGG
AAAACTTGGCCCTCACTGACAGATGAGGGGCGGACGTTGACACTTGAGGGGCCGACTCACCCGGCGCGGC
GTTGACAGATGAGGGGCAGGCTCGATTTCGGCCGGCGACGTGGAGCTGGCCAGCCTCGCAAATCGGCGAA
AACGCCTGATTTTACGCGAGTTTCCCACAGATGATGTGGACAAGCCTGGGGATAAGTGCCCTGCGGTATT
GACACTTGAGGGGCGCGACTACTGACAGATGAGGGGCGCGATCCTTGACACTTGAGGGGCAGAGTGCTGA
CAGATGAGGGGCGCACCTATTGACATTTGAGGGGCTGTCCACAGGCAGAAAATCCAGCATTTGCAAGGGT
TTCCGCCCGTTTTTCGGCCACCGCTAACCTGTCTTTTAACCTGCTTTTAAACCAATATTTATAAACCTTG
TTTTTAACCAGGGCTGCGCCCTGTGCGCGTGACCGCGCACGCCGAAGGGGGGTGCCCCCCCTTCTCGAAC
CCTCCCGGCCCGCTAACGCGGGCCTCCCATCCCCCCAGGGGCTGCGCCCCTCGGCCGCGAACGGCCTCAC
CCCAAAAATGGCAGCCAAGCTGACCACTTCTGCGCTCGGCCCTTCCGGCTGGCTGGTTTATTGCTGATAA
ATCTGGAGCCGGTGAGCGTGGGTCTCGCGGTATCATTGCAGCACTGGGGCCAGATGGTAAGCCCTCCCGT
ATCGTAGTTATCTACACGACGGGGAGTCAGGCAACTATGGATGAACGAAATAGACAGATCGCTGAGATAG
GTGCCTCACTGATTAAGCATTGGTAACTGTCAGACCAAGTTTACTCATATATACTTTAGATTGATTTAAA
ACTTCATTTTTAATTTAAAAGGATCTAGGTGAAGATCCTTTTTGATAATCTCATGACCAAAATCCCTTAA
CGTGAGTTTTCGTTCCACTGAGCGTCAGACCCCGTAGAAAAGATCAAAGGATCTTCTTGAGATCCTTTTT
TTCTGCGCGTAATCTGCTGCTTGCAAACAAAAAAACCACCGCTACCAGCGGTGGTTTGTTTGCCGGATCA
AGAGCTACCAACTCTTTTTCCGAAGGTAACTGGCTTCAGCAGAGCGCAGATACCAAATACTGTTCTTCTA
GTGTAGCCGTAGTTAGGCCACCACTTCAAGAACTCTGTAGCACCGCCTACATACCTCGCTCTGCTAATCC
TGTTACCAGTGGCTGCTGCCAGTGGCGATAAGTCGTGTCTTACCGGGTTGGACTCAAGACGATAGTTACC
GGATAAGGCGCAGCGGTCGGGCTGAACGGGGGGTTCGTGCACACAGCCCAGCTTGGAGCGAACGACCTAC
ACCGAACTGAGATACCTACAGCGTGAGCTATGAGAAAGCGCCACGCTTCCCGAAGGGAGAAAGGCGGACA
GGTATCCGGTAAGCGGCAGGGTCGGAACAGGAGAGCGCACGAGGGAGCTTCCAGGGGGAAACGCCTGGTA
TCTTTATAGTCCTGTCGGGTTTCGCCACCTCTGACTTGAGCGTCGATTTTTGTGATGCTCGTCAGGGGGG
CGGAGCCTATGGAAAAACGCCAGCAACGCGGCCTTTTTACGGTTCCTGGCCTTTTGCTGGCCTTTTGCTC
ACATGTTCTTTCCTGCGTTATCCCCTGATTCTGTGGATAACCGTATTACCGCCTTTGAGTGAGCTGATAC
CGCTCGCCGCAGCCGAACGACCGAGCGCAGCGAGTCAGTGAGCGAGGAAGCGGAAGAGCGCCCAATACGC
AAACCGCCTCTCCCCGCGCGTTGGCCGATTCATTAATGCAGCTGGCACGACAGGTTTCCCGACTGGAAAG
CGGGCAGTGAGCGCAACGCAATTAATGTGAGTTAGCTCACTCATTAGGCACCCCAGGCTTTACACTTTAT
GCTTCCGGCTCGTATGTTGTGTGGAATTGTGAGCGGATAACAATTTCACACAGGAAACAGCTATGACCAT
GATTACGCCAAGCTAGCTTCCCGCTTGGTCGGGCCGCTTCGCGAGGGCCCGTTGACGACAACGGTGCGAT
GGGTCCCGGCCCCGGTCAAGACGATGCCAATACGTTGCGACACTACGCCTTGGCACTTTTAGAATTGCCT
TATCGTCCTGATAAGAAATGTCCGACCAGCTAAAGACATCGCGTCCAATCAAAGCCTAGAAAATATAGGC
GAAGGGACGCTAATAAGTCTTTCATAAGACCGCGCAAATCTAAAAATATCCTTAGATTCACGATGCGGCA
CTTCGGATGACTTCCGAGCGAGCCTGGAACCTCAGAAAAACGTCTGAGAGATACCGCGGATCTCACACAG
GAAATTTC
Features (pLannotate 1.2.2; 20 found; start..end, strand, type, name):
    325..347     +  RBS            RBS: efficient ribosome binding site from bacteriophage T7 gene 10 (Olins and Rangwala, 1989)
   2046..2065    +  CDS            7xHis (fragment): 6xHis affinity tag
   2092..2148    -  misc_feature   MCS: pUC18/19 multiple cloning site
   2145..2302    +  CDS            lacZα (fragment): LacZα fragment of β-galactosidase; lacZ fragment
   2308..2407    -  misc_feature   bom (fragment): basis of mobility region from pBR322
   2509..2544    -  CDS            rop (fragment): Rop protein, which maintains plasmids at low copy number; rop
   2609..3251    -  CDS            TetR (fragment): tetracycline resistance regulatory protein; tetR
   3357..4556    +  CDS            TcR: tetracycline efflux protein; tetA; confers resistance to tetracycline
   4615..4767    -  CDS            tetR (fragment): TETR1_ECOLX - Experimental evidence at protein level: Swiss-Prot protein existence level 1. TetR is the repressor of the tetracycline resistance element; its N-terminal region forms a helix-turn-helix structure and binds DNA. Binding of tetracycline to TetR reduces the repressor affinity for the tetracycline resistance gene (tetA) promoter operator sites. From Escherichia coli.
   4787..5935    -  CDS            trfA: trans-acting replication protein that binds to and activates oriV
   6065..6169    -  CDS            traI (fragment): TRAI6_ECOLX - Experimental evidence at protein level: Swiss-Prot protein existence level 1. The initiation process of transfer DNA synthesis requires the interaction of at least three plasmid-specific components (TraH, I, and J) at the transfer origin resulting in the assembly of a specialised nucleoprotein complex - the relaxosome. Site- and strand-specific cleavage at the transfer origin is dependent on TraI and TraJ. From Escherichia coli.
   6207..6578    -  CDS            traJ: oriT-recognizing protein; traJ
   6611..6720    -  oriT           oriT: incP origin of transfer
   6873..7504    +  rep_origin     oriV: incP origin of replication
   7582..7795    +  CDS            bla(M) (fragment): β-lactamase lacking the signal sequence; bla(M); allows cytosolic expression of β-lactamase
   7967..8555    +  rep_origin     ori: high-copy-number ColE1/pMB1/pBR322/pUC origin of replication
   8738..8830    +  CDS            lacI (fragment): lac repressor; lacI; The lac repressor binds to the lac operator to inhibit transcription in E. coli. This inhibition can be relieved by adding lactose or isopropyl-β-D-thiogalactopyranoside (IPTG).
   8843..8864    +  protein_bind   CAP binding site: CAP binding activates transcription in the presence of cAMP. E. coli catabolite activator protein
   8879..8909    +  promoter       lac promoter: promoter for the E. coli lac operon
   8917..8933    +  protein_bind   lac operator: The lac repressor binds to the lac operator to inhibit transcription in E. coli. This inhibition can be relieved by adding lactose or isopropyl-β-D-thiogalactopyranoside (IPTG). lac repressor encoded by lacI
