[The description below was written by a language model from this plasmid's Addgene catalogue record and pLannotate feature annotations shown in this document.]
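Description:
JGI_018259 is a 9.3 kb broad-host-range bacterial expression plasmid built on the pCM80_PxoxF backbone and catalogued as a synthetic-biology vector. It carries two replication systems: an IncP oriV with its trans-acting activator trfA, which supports replication in a wide range of Gram-negative bacteria, and a ColE1/pMB1-type origin for propagation in E. coli (the record lists it as low copy). An IncP oriT with traJ and a traI fragment makes the plasmid mobilizable by conjugation when transfer functions are supplied in trans. Selection is by tetracycline, through the tetA efflux gene, which is accompanied by annotated tetR sequences. Fragments of bla, rop, bom, lacI and lacZα appear to be leftovers of the vector's construction history rather than functional parts.

The payload is KBS708_2725, a synthetic gene inserted by Gibson assembly as part of a collection of candidate rare earth element-dependent alcohol dehydrogenases. The open reading frame itself is not annotated in the feature table, but it presumably occupies the unannotated stretch between a phage T7 gene 10 ribosome binding site and a downstream His-tag sequence, which would place an affinity tag at the C terminus for purification. The backbone name implies expression from an xoxF promoter, although no such promoter is annotated. The only promoter detected is the lac promoter, with its CAP site and operator, lying upstream of the cloning region. The source organism of the gene is not stated beyond the locus tag. The record supports its use for expressing and characterising this enzyme.
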