Addgene plasmid #158807: JGI_018259
Purpose: Rare earth element alcohol dehydrogenases
Depositing lab: Joint Genome Institute. Publication: Rare earth element alcohol dehydrogenases widely occur among globally distributed, numerically abundant and environmentally important microbes. Huang J, Yu Z, Groom J, Cheng JF, Tarver A, Yoshikuni Y, Chistoserdova L. ISME J. 2019 Aug;13(8):2005-2017. doi: 10.1038/s41396-019-0414-z. Epub 2019 Apr 5. PubMed 30952993.
Backbone
  Vector backbone: pCM80_PxoxF
  Vector type: Synthetic Biology
Growth in bacteria
  Bacterial resistance: Tetracycline, 10 μg/mL
  Growth temperature: 37°C
  Growth strain: Top10
  Copy number: Low Copy
Gene/Insert
  Gene/Insert name: KBS708_2725 (alt name: Batch190_p004)
  Species: Synthetic
  Cloning method: Gibson Cloning
Terms and licenses: Academic/Nonprofit Terms; Industry Terms: Not Available to Industry
Depositor comments: pCM80_PxoxF vector with KBS708_2725 insert, JGI ICE Registry: https://registry.jgi.doe.gov/entry/18259
How to cite: JGI_018259 was a gift from Joint Genome Institute (Addgene plasmid # 158807 ; http://n2t.net/addgene:158807 ; RRID:Addgene_158807)
