>Addgene plasmid #158807 | JGI_018259 | depositor partial sequence | sequence record 306517 | gene insert with vector overlaps
GACTTGTCGGAGGAATCCTCTAGAAATAATTTTGTTTAACTTTAAGAAGGAGATATACCGTGCTGACCTT
CGGCTGCATGCGGAGGGAACGCCCCGCTATCTGTGCGGCCGGGGGGGAGCTGGCCTCTTCGGGACCCGCG
CGGATCGACTCCCTCCCGGCGCCGGGCGCGGCGGCCGTCCCGGACGTCGACTGGCCGACCTACGGCGGCA
ACGACGCCGGCCAGCGGTACTCGCTGCTCGCCCAGATCGACTCCGGCAATGTCCGCCGGCTCGTCCCGGT
CTGCCTGCACCGCGCCCAGGTCGGTCTGGAAACGCAGCAGAGCACCCCCGTCGTCGATGGTGACGCCCTC
CTCTATACCCTCCCCTACGATGTGGTCGTGGCCATGGACCCCCGGACCGGCCGGGAATTGTGGCGCTACA
CGCCGAGGCTGGCCCGGGACTCCCTGGTGCTGTGCTGCGGCCCCCACAATCGCGGAGTGGCCGTGGACGG
CGCGCGCGTGTACCTCGCCACACTCGATGCGCGACTGGTGGCCCTTGACCGTCGCACGGGTGCGGTGGCG
TGGGAGGTGCGGGTCGCCGAGCCGATGAAGGGCTACAGCTTCACCGCGGCGCCGCTGCTGGCCGACGGCA
AGGTGATCCTCGGCACTGCCGGAGGCGAATTCGGCATCCGAGGTTGGGTCGACGCCTACGACGCGGGCAC
GGGGCAGCGCGCCTGGCGCTTCTACACGGTGCCCTCCCCAGACGAGGGCGGCTGGTGGGGCCGCTGGGCC
GCCACCACGCCAGACGGCGAGGACCTGCATCGCGATCTGGCCCGGGAGCGCGCCGATTCGGCTCGGTACG
CGGATGCGTGGCGCACAGGCGGCGGACCCGTGTGGATGACCCCGGCGTTCGACGCCGCGCTCGGCCTGGT
GTTTATCGGGATCGGCAATCCCGCCCCCGATATCGACGAAAGCAAGCGCCCCGGCGATAACCTCTACACG
AGTTCGATCGCGGCCCTCGACGTGCGAACCGGGGCCCTGAAGTGGTATCATCAGCTGGTGCCGCACGACC
GGTGGGACTACGACGCCGCGAACCCGGTGGTGCTCCTCGATGCCACCGTAAACGGCGCCACCGTCCCGGC
TATCGCCCACGCAGGCAAGGCGGGCTGGGTGCATGTGTTGGATCGCCGCGATGGCCGCCGACTGGTGCGG
ACCGAGGCCCTGGTGCCCCAGAAGAATCTCTTCATGTCCGCGACGGCGGAGGGCATCGAGGTCGCGCCCG
GCGGCCATGGCGGCGCAAACTGGGCCCCGTCGGCTTATAGCCCGCGGACCCGTCTGATGTACGTGCTGGC
CAACCACGAGCCCTCAGTGTTCAAACTCGTCCCCGCCCCCCTCTCGCAGGGCGCGCAGTGGTTCGGCGGG
GAGATGACGGTGGCGAACCGCGGCCGCGGCGCGTTCGGCCGCCTCAACGCGGTGGATCCCTCCACCGGCA
AGATCCGCTGGCAGCTCACCGAGAAGAACCTGAAAAACTACAGCGGGGGTACGCTCGCGACGGCGGGAGA
CCTCGTGTTCTTTGGCGACGCGGATGGCTATCTCAACGCCGTCGATGCCCGCAGCGGCGCCCGGCTCTGG
CGTCACTGGACGGGGCGACCGAGCATCGACGCCGCCCCGATGACGTTCAGTCGGGGTGGCCGCCAGTACG
TCGCCATCGCGACCCAGGGCGCGCTGGTGGCCTTCACCCTCCGCGCCGAAAACCTCTATTTTCAGGGACA
TCATCACCATCACCATCACCACTGACAGCT
